>Addgene plasmid #171685 | pSBbi-TIR1-tTA/Zeo | addgene full sequence | sequence record 338403 | Addgene NGS Result
ACATATGGGAGGGCAAATCATTTAAAACATCAGAATGAGTATTTGGTTTAGAGTTTGGCAACATATGCCA
TATGCTGGCTGCCATGAACTAGCTACTCGGGACCCCTTACCGAAACATCGCCGCATTCTGCAGAGGAGTC
GAGTGTATGTAAACTTCTGACCCACTGGGAATGTGATGAAAGAAATAAAAGCTGAAATGAATCATTCTCT
CTACTATTATTCTGATATTTCACATTCTTAAAATAAAGTGGTGATCCTAACTGACCTAAGACAGGGAATT
TTTACTAGGATTAAATGTCAGGAATTGTGAAAAAGTGAGTTTAAATGTATTTGGCTAAGGTGTATGTAAA
CTTCCGACTTCAACTGTATAGGGATCCGCTTCCTCGCTCACTGACTCGCTGCGCTCGGTCGTTCGGCTGC
GGCGAGCGGTATCAGCTCACTCAAAGGCGGTAATACGGTTATCCACAGAATCAGGGGATAACGCAGGAAA
GAACATGTGAGCAAAAGGCCAGCAAAAGGCCAGGAACCGTAAAAAGGCCGCGTTGCTGGCGTTTTTCCAT
AGGCTCCGCCCCCCTGACGAGCATCACAAAAATCGACGCTCAAGTCAGAGGTGGCGAAACCCGACAGGAC
TATAAAGATACCAGGCGTTTCCCCCTGGAAGCTCCCTCGTGCGCTCTCCTGTTCCGACCCTGCCGCTTAC
CGGATACCTGTCCGCCTTTCTCCCTTCGGGAAGCGTGGCGCTTTCTCATAGCTCACGCTGTAGGTATCTC
AGTTCGGTGTAGGTCGTTCGCTCCAAGCTGGGCTGTGTGCACGAACCCCCCGTTCAGCCCGACCGCTGCG
CCTTATCCGGTAACTATCGTCTTGAGTCCAACCCGGTAAGACACGACTTATCGCCACTGGCAGCAGCCAC
TGGTAACAGGATTAGCAGAGCGAGGTATGTAGGCGGTGCTACAGAGTTCTTGAAGTGGTGGCCTAACTAC
GGCTACACTAGAAGAACAGTATTTGGTATCTGCGCTCTGCTGAAGCCAGTTACCTTCGGAAAAAGAGTTG
GTAGCTCTTGATCCGGCAAACAAACCACCGCTGGTAGCGGTGGTTTTTTTGTTTGCAAGCAGCAGATTAC
GCGCAGAAAAAAAGGATCTCAAGAAGATCCTTTGATCTTTTCTACGGGGTCTGACGCTCAGTGGAACGAA
AACTCACGTTAAGGGATTTTGGTCATGAGATTATCAAAAAGGATCTTCACCTAGATCCTTTTAAATTAAA
AATGAAGTTTTAAATCAATCTAAAGTATATATGAGTAAACTTGGTCTGACAGTTACCAATGCTTAATCAG
TGAGGCACCTATCTCAGCGATCTGTCTATTTCGTTCATCCATAGTTGCCTGACTCCCCGTCGTGTAGATA
ACTACGATACGGGAGGGCTTACCATCTGGCCCCAGTGCTGCAATGATACCGCGAGACCCACGCTCACCGG
CTCCAGATTTATCAGCAATAAACCAGCCAGCCGGAAGGGCCGAGCGCAGAAGTGGTCCTGCAACTTTATC
CGCCTCCATCCAGTCTATTAATTGTTGCCGGGAAGCTAGAGTAAGTAGTTCGCCAGTTAATAGTTTGCGC
AACGTTGTTGCCATTGCTACAGGCATCGTGGTGTCACGCTCGTCGTTTGGTATGGCTTCATTCAGCTCCG
GTTCCCAACGATCAAGGCGAGTTACATGATCCCCCATGTTGTGCAAAAAAGCGGTTAGCTCCTTCGGTCC
TCCGATCGTTGTCAGAAGTAAGTTGGCCGCAGTGTTATCACTCATGGTTATGGCAGCACTGCATAATTCT
CTTACTGTCATGCCATCCGTAAGATGCTTTTCTGTGACTGGTGAGTACTCAACCAAGTCATTCTGAGAAT
AGTGTATGCGGCGACCGAGTTGCTCTTGCCCGGCGTCAATACGGGATAATACCGCGCCACATAGCAGAAC
TTTAAAAGTGCTCATCATTGGAAAACGTTCTTCGGGGCGAAAACTCTCAAGGATCTTACCGCTGTTGAGA
TCCAGTTCGATGTAACCCACTCGTGCACCCAACTGATCTTCAGCATCTTTTACTTTCACCAGCGTTTCTG
GGTGAGCAAAAACAGGAAGGCAAAATGCCGCAAAAAAGGGAATAAGGGCGACACGGAAATGTTGAATACT
CATACTCTTCCTTTTTCAATATTATTGAAGCATTTATCAGGGTTATTGTCTCATGAGCGGATACATATTT
GAATGTATTTAGAAAAATAAACAAATAGGGGTTCCGCGCACATTTCCCCGAAAAGTGCCACCTGATGCGG
TGTGAAATACCGCACAGATGCGTAAGGAGAAAATACCGCATCAGGAAATTGTAAGCGTTAATATTTTGTT
AAAATTGGATCCCTATACAGTTGAAGTCGGAAGTTTACATACACTTAAGTTGGAGTCATTAAAACTCGTT
TTTCAACTACTCCACAAATTTCTTGTTAACAAACAATAGTTTTGGCAAGTCAGTTAGGACATCTACTTTG
TGCATGACACAAGTCATTTTTCCAACAATTGTTTACAGACAGATTATTTCACTTATAATTCACTGTATCA
CAATTCCAGTGGGTCAGAAGTTTACATACACTAAGTTCGACTCCTCTGCAGAATGCGGCGATGTTTCGGT
AAGGGGTCCGCTATCTAGTAGGCCCAGCTGGTTCTTTCCGCCTCAGAAGCCATAGAGCCCACCGCATCCC
CAGCATGCCTGCTATTGTCTTCCCAATCCTCCCCCTTGCTGTCCTGCCCCACCCCACCCCCCAGAATAGA
ATGACACCTACTCAGACAATGCGATGCAATTTCCTCATTTTATTAGGAAAGGACAGTGGGAGTGGCACCT
TCCAGGGTCAAGGAAGGCACGGGGGAGGGGCAAACAACAGATGGCTGGCAACTAGAAGGCACAGTCGAGG
CTGATCAGCGAGCTCTAGAGAATTGATCCCCAAGCTTTTTAGCTAGTGGATCCGTTCAAGTCTTCTTCTG
AGATTAATTTTTGTTCACCGTTCAAGTCTTCCTCGGAGATTAGCTTTTGTTCACCGTTCAAATCTTCTTC
AGAAATCAACTTTTGTTCACCACTAGCAGCAGAACCGGAGTCGACTAGGATTTTAACAAAATTTGGTGCA
TCATCCCTCGCCCCAGCAGTTGTGCGGTACACATATAATTTCTCCACCTTTGGCAGGTCGCCATGATTTT
CCTCCATTTCGTTAGACCCGTCCCGCTCATTAATGACTTCCACGTTCAGCATAGGCATTTTACTAGCCAG
GACCTGACAGCCCTTCAGAGTCACATTGCAACTAGACATCCACAGGCTCCTCATTGTCTCGTATCTGGCA
AAGTTTCCCAGCAGAGCGGCATCCCCGAAAGGGCTGTCCCGGATTTCCAGTTTTCGCAGATTCTTACACC
CGTTCATCACGTGCATCATGCCCTTATCGGAGTCTCCGGCAAATGCAATGCTCAGCATCTCCAGCTGCTT
AGCATACTTGCCGATGTACATGAACACTTTGTCTGTCAGCAGGCCGGAAATGCTCAGCCTCTGGAGTCCC
TTGCACTCTCTCACGATAGCTCCAAACCCTTCATCCAGTGGCTGGGATGTGACCACGTCGGGTTTGCCTG
GTTCCAGAATACACAGCCGAAATCGGGTGAAATTAGGGCAGTTCTTGGCGACGGTCACCAGTGCAGCATT
AGTCATCTGATGACAGAAATACAGCAGGCTGTTCAGCTTTGGGCATCCCAGTGAGACTGCCACCAGGCCT
TCCTCAGTGACAGCACTATATCCGGCCACGTAAAAATCAGATGGGAACACTCTCAGCTCCTGGAGGTCCT
TGCAGGAGCTGGCGACCACCTGGAGCCCCTTATCGGAAATACAGTCCAGCACCCACAGTCGCTGGAGTTT
CACGCAGCGTGAGATCATCTTTGTCAGATCACTGGCGTCCAGGGTTGGTGCATAGCTCAGGTTCAGGCCT
GTCAGCTGTGCACACAGAGGGTAGATAAAGCTCAGGCACACGGGTGAAGCATCCCAGAATCCTGACAGAC
TCCTCAGCATTTTACACTTCTCCAGGGCAGAAGTCAGTTTAAAGTAGGATTCTGTCTGGAAATCGTCTGT
CAGATTGCCGGTTCCCAGATCCTCCAGGTTAGGGGTTCTCAGCAGAATCTTAGCCAGAGTGTCCACGCTC
ACGCTCCGGTTCAGCCGCAGAGACCTCAGGTTGGGGCTTCTTGAGACCAGCCGCTCCAGGGACCCAGCAT
TCACTTCGCCTTTGATGCAGGCAAAGTTCAGGGACACCAGGCTGGTACATGAGTCTGGGAAGCAAGACAG
CCATCTGGGGCCTCTATCCTCCACTTCATTCTCCTGGAGGTCCAGCTCCCGCAGCAGCTTACAGTGGGAG
GCCACGGCTGCCAGTCCATCGGTGCTGAAGCCTTCGCAAGAAATCAGCACCAGTGCGCGAAACCTAGGGA
AGCTCCGAGCCAGCAGCTCCAGACTTTCGTCAGAGACCACCATTCGCTTCATGCGCAGTTCCTCCAGTCC
ATGACAGCCGCGAGCGGCTGCCTCGATCCAAGGGCCGGCGTATCCTCCCCAATCAGGGGGCACCAGGTTA
AAGTCGGCGAAGTGGGGTTTCCCCTTGACGGTCAGTGCGCGCACATTTGGAAACCTAGCGGCGACCCTGC
CTGCTCTCACAGCATAGCAGTTGCCGACGAACACTCCTCTCCGGCTCAGGCGTTCGATCTCGTACCACAC
TTTGCAGACCAGGCTCACTGTGTTTCTATCTCTCTGTGCAGGCAGGAAGCTAAAAATGTGTTCGACGACC
TCTTCAGGAAAGTATGCCATGGTGGCCTCAGAGGCCAGCTTGGGGTAGTTTTCACGACACCTTAAATGGA
AGAAAAAAACTTTGAACCACTGTCTGAGGCTTGAGAATGAACCAAGATCCAAACTCAAAAAGGGCAAATT
CCAAGGAGAATTACATCAAGTGCCAAGCTGGCCTAACTTCAGTCTCCACCCACTCAGTATGGGGAAACTC
CATCGCATAAAACCCCTCCCCCCAACCTAAAGACGACGTACTCCAAAAGCTCGAGAACTAATCGAGGTGC
CTGGACGGCGCCCGGTACTCCGTGGAGTCACATGAAGCGACGGCTGAGGACGGAAAGGCCCTTTTCCTTT
GTGTGGGTGACTCACCCGCCCGCTCTCCCGAGCGCCGCGTCCTCCATTTTGAGCTCCCTGCAGCAGGGCC
GGGAAGCGGCCATCTTTCCGCTCACGCAACTGGTGCCGACCGGGCCAGCCTTGCCGCCCAGGGCGGGGCG
ATACACGGCGGCGCGAGGCCAGGCACCAGAGCAGGCCGGCCAGCTTGAGACTACCCCCGTCCGATTCTCG
GTGGCCGCGCTCGCAGGCCCCGCCTCGCCGAACATGTGCGCTGGGACGCACGGGCCCCGTCGCCGCCCGC
GGCCCCAAAAACCGAAATACCAGTGTGCAGATCTTGGCCCGCATTTACAAGACTATCTTGCCAGAAAAAA
AGCGTCGCAGCAGGTCATCAAAAATTTTAAATGGCTAGAGACTTATCGAAAGCAGCGAGACAGGCGCGAA
GGTGCCACCAGATTCGCACGCGGCGGCCCCAGCGCCCAAGCCAGGCCTCAACTCAAGCACGAGGCGAAGG
GGCTCCTTAAGCGCAAGGCCTCGAACTCTCCCACCCACTTCCAACCCGAAGCTCGGGATCAAGAATCACG
TACTGCAGCCAGGGGCGTGGAAGTAATTCAAGGCACGCAAGGGCCATAACCCGTAAAGAGGCCAGGCCCG
CGGGAACCACACACGGCACTTACCTGTGTTCTGGCGGCAAACCCGTTGCGAAAAAGAACGTTCACGGCGA
CTACTGCACTTATATACGGTTCTCCCCCACCCTCGGGAAAAAGGCGGAGCCAGTACACGACATCACTTTC
CCAGTTTACCCCGCGCCACCTTCTCTAGGCACCGGTTCAATTGCCGACCCCTCCCCCCAACTTCTCGGGG
ACTGTGGGCGATGTGCGCTCTGCCCACTGACGGGCACCGGAGCCTCTAGGCGAGACCCTGTCTCACAAAA
TAAAGTAAGCCCGGACTGAGTGCGGAAAGGCGGGCCTGGCGGGTCTGGTCTCCCCATGCGGGCCACCAGA
GGCCCTGCAGCCTTCAGTCGCTTGAAGGGGTAATGGCGCTTCCACTCACAAACATGGCGGACAGAGCGTG
TGAACGAGATGAACAGCCCCTCAAAAATATGGCCGCCGAGGCTGGACGGCCGTGCCCCAGCAGCACCGCC
TCCGCGCCCCACGTGATCTCTCGCCGGGCACAGCGCTGACCGCGGAGGTCCAACCGGAAGAATGTCCGGA
TTGGACATTCGGAAGAGGGCCCGCCTTCCCTGGGGAATCTCTGCGCACGCGCAGAACGCTTCGACCAATG
AAAACACAGGAAGCCGTCCGCGCAACCGCGTTGCGTCACTTCTGCCGCCCCTGTTTCAAGGTATATAGCC
GTAGACGGAACTTCGCCTTTCTCTCGGCCTTAGCGCCATTTTTTTGGGTGAGTGTTTTTTGGTTCCTGCG
TTGGGATTCCGTGTACAATCCATAGACATCTGACCTCGGCACTTAGCATCATCACAGCAAACTAACTGTA
GCCTTTCTCTCTTTCCCTGTAGAAACCTCTGCACTCGACATATGTCTAGATTAGATAAAAGTAAAGTGAT
TAACAGCGCATTAGAGCTGCTTAATGAGGTCGGAATCGAAGGTTTAACAACCCGTAAACTCGCCCAGAAG
CTAGGTGTAGAGCAGCCTACATTGTATTGGCATGTAAAAAATAAGCGGGCTTTGCTCGACGCCTTAGCCA
TTGAGATGTTAGATAGGCACCATACTCACTTTTGCCCTTTAGAAGGGGAAAGCTGGCAAGATTTTTTACG
TAATAACGCTAAAAGTTTTAGATGTGCTTTACTAAGTCATCGCGATGGAGCAAAAGTACATTTAGGTACA
CGGCCTACAGAAAAACAGTATGAAACTCTCGAAAATCAATTAGCCTTTTTATGCCAACAAGGTTTTTCAC
TAGAGAATGCATTATATGCACTCAGCGCTGTGGGGCATTTTACTTTAGGTTGCGTATTGGAAGATCAAGA
GCATCAAGTCGCTAAAGAAGAAAGGGAAACACCTACTACTGATAGTATGCCGCCATTATTACGACAAGCT
ATCGAATTATTTGATCACCAAGGTGCAGAGCCAGCCTTCTTATTCGGCCTTGAATTGATCATATGTGGCC
TGGAGAAACAGCTAAAGTGCGAAAGCGGCGGGCCGACCGACGCCCTTGACGATTTTGACTTAGACATGCT
CCCAGCCGATGCCCTTGACGACTTTGACCTTGATATGCTGCCTGCTGACGCTCTTGACGATTTTGACCTT
GACATGCTCCCCGGATCTGGAGAGGGCAGAGGAAGTCTGCTAACATGCGGTGACGTCGAGGAGAATCCTG
GCCCATCGATGGCCAAGTTGACCAGTGCCGTTCCGGTGCTCACCGCGCGCGACGTCGCCGGAGCGGTCGA
GTTCTGGACCGACCGGCTCGGGTTCTCCCGGGACTTCGTGGAGGACGACTTCGCCGGTGTGGTCCGGGAC
GACGTGACCCTGTTCATCAGCGCGGTCCAGGACCAGGTGGTGTCGGACAACACCCTGGCCTGGGTGTGGG
TGCGCGGCCTGGACGAGCTGTACGCCGAGTGGTCGGAGGTCGTGTCCACGAACTTCCGGGACGCCTCCGG
GCCGGCCATGACCGAGATCGGCGAGCAGCCGTGGGGGCGGGAGTTCGCCCTGCGCGACCCGGCCGGCAAC
TGCGTGCACTTCGTGGCCGAGGAGCAGGACTGACACGTGCTACGAGAATTCACTCCTCAGGTGCAGGCTG
CCTATCAGAAGGTGGTGGCTGGTGTGGCCAATGCCCTGGCTCACAAATACCACTGAGATCTTTTTCCCTC
TGCCAAAAATTATGGGGACATCATGAAGCCCCTTGAGCATCTGACTTCTGGCTAATAAAGGAAATTTATT
TTCATTGCAATAGTGTGTTGGAATTTTTTGTGTCTCTCACTCGGAAGG
Features (pLannotate 1.2.2; 15 found; start..end, strand, type, name):
    554..1142    -  rep_origin     ori: high-copy-number ColE1/pMB1/pBR322/pUC origin of replication
   1313..2173    -  CDS            AmpR: β-lactamase; bla; confers resistance to ampicillin, carbenicillin, and related antibiotics
   2174..2278    -  promoter       AmpR promoter: bla
   2305..2355    +  misc_feature   bom (fragment): basis of mobility region from pBR322
   2356..2386    -  rep_origin     M13 ori (fragment): M13 bacteriophage origin of replication; arrow indicates direction of (+) strand synthesis
   2685..2706    -  promoter       SV40 promoter (fragment): SV40 enhancer and early promoter
   2710..2934    -  polyA_signal   bGH poly(A) signal: bovine growth hormone polyadenylation signal
   2991..3101    -  CDS            13xMyc (fragment): 13 tandem Myc epitope tags
   3126..4850    -  CDS            AFB2: AFB2_ARATH - Also known as LRF2. Experimental evidence at protein level: Swiss-Prot protein existence level 1. Component of SCF(ASK-cullin-F-box) E3 ubiquitin ligase complexes, which may mediate the ubiquitination and subsequent proteasomal degradation of target proteins. Confers sensitivity to the virulent bacterial pathogen P.syringae (By similarity). Auxin receptor that mediates Aux/IAA proteins proteasomal degradation and auxin- regulated transcription. Involved in embryogenesis regulation by auxin. From Arabidopsis thaliana (Mouse-ear cress).
   4882..6063    -  promoter       EF-1α promoter: strong constitutive promoter for human elongation factor EF-1α
   6692..7275    +  CDS            TetR (fragment): tetracycline repressor TetR; tetR from transposon Tn10; TetR binds to the tetracycline operator tetO to inhibit transcription. This inhibition can be relieved by adding tetracycline or doxycycline.
   7319..7429    +  CDS            VP48: 3 tandem repeats of the minimal activation domain of herpes simplex virus VP16 (Cheng et al., 2013)
   7499..7873    +  CDS            BleoR: antibiotic-binding protein; Sh ble from Streptoalloteichus hindustanus; confers resistance to bleomycin, phleomycin, and Zeocin™
   7874..7963    +  CDS            HBB (fragment): HBB_PONPY - Experimental evidence at transcript level: Swiss-Prot protein existence level 2. Involved in oxygen transport from the lung to the various peripheral tissues. From Pongo pygmaeus (Bornean orangutan).
   8034..8089    +  polyA_signal   β-globin poly(A) signal: rabbit β-globin polyadenylation signal (Gil and Proudfoot, 1987)
