[The description below was written by a language model from this plasmid's Addgene catalogue record and pLannotate feature annotations shown in this document.]
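Description:
pSBbi-TIR1-tTA/Zeo is an 8,098 bp mammalian expression plasmid built on the pSBbi backbone, a bidirectional Sleeping Beauty transposon vector. It is designed so that the expression cassettes can be integrated stably into the host genome when a Sleeping Beauty transposase is supplied. The transposon inverted repeats themselves were not picked up in the automated annotation. In bacteria it replicates from a high-copy ColE1/pUC-type origin and is selected with ampicillin through the β-lactamase gene and its native promoter.

The payload consists of two divergent transcription units. On one strand, the strong constitutive human EF-1α promoter drives an auxin-receptor F-box protein with a C-terminal Myc epitope tag, terminated by the bovine growth hormone polyadenylation signal. The catalogue calls this protein TIR1-myc, while the annotation tool matched the coding sequence to the related Arabidopsis AFB2 by similarity, and the record does not state the species of origin. On the other strand, the record gives the RPBSA promoter (not annotated in the feature table) as driving the second unit. This unit carries a TetR fragment followed by VP16 minimal activation domain repeats, together forming the tetracycline-controlled transactivator tTA. The Sh ble gene conferring Zeocin resistance lies downstream, and the unit ends in β-globin sequences and a rabbit β-globin polyadenylation signal. How tTA and the Zeocin marker are linked within that transcript is not annotated.

The construct delivers, in one step, the two components needed for conditional gene silencing in human cell lines. TIR1 recruits degron-tagged proteins to an SCF ubiquitin ligase for auxin-induced degradation. tTA activates tetO-containing promoters and is switched off by doxycycline. Zeocin selection enriches for stable integrants.
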