Addgene plasmid #171685: pSBbi-TIR1-tTA/Zeo
Purpose: constitutive expression of TIR1-myc and tTA in sleeping beauty transposon vector with selection marker (zeocin)
Depositing lab: Randy Poon. Depositing organization: Hong Kong University of Science and Technology. Publication: One-step multiplex toolkit for efficient generation of conditional gene silencing human cell lines. Yeung TK, Lau HW, Ma HT, Poon RYC. Mol Biol Cell. 2021 May 12:mbcE21020051. doi: 10.1091/mbc.E21-02-0051. PubMed 33979199.
Backbone
  Vector backbone: pSBbi
  Total vector size (bp): 8098
  Vector type: Mammalian Expression
  Selectable markers: Zeocin
Growth in bacteria
  Bacterial resistance: Ampicillin, 100 μg/mL
  Growth temperature: 37°C
  Growth strain: DH5alpha
  Copy number: High Copy
Gene/Insert
  Gene/Insert name: Zeocin (alt name: Zeo)
  Promoter: RPBSA promoter
  Cloning method: Restriction Enzyme; 5′ cloning site ClaI (unknown if destroyed); 3′ cloning site EcoRI (unknown if destroyed)
  Sequencing primers: 5′ actaatcgATGGCCAAGTTGACC; 3′ tcgaattctcgtagcacgtgt
Terms and licenses: Academic/Nonprofit Terms; Industry Terms: Not Available to Industry
How to cite: pSBbi-TIR1-tTA/Zeo was a gift from Randy Poon (Addgene plasmid # 171685 ; http://n2t.net/addgene:171685 ; RRID:Addgene_171685)
